>Addgene plasmid #57427 | mEos2-Tensin1-N-18 | depositor partial sequence | sequence record 88561 | insert sequence
CCGCTAGCGCTACCGGACTCAGATCTCGAGGCCACCATGAGTGTGAGCCGGACCATGGAGGACAGCTGTG
AGCTGGACCTGGTGTACGTCACAGAGAGGATCATCGCTGTCTCCTTCCCCAGCACAGCCAATGAGGAGAA
CTTTCGGAGCAACCTCCGTGAGGTGGCGCAGATGCTCAAGTCCAAACATGGAGGCAACTACCTGCTGTTC
AACCTCTCTGAGCGGAGACCTGACATCACGAAGCTCCATGCCAAGGTACTGGAATTTGGCTGGCCCGACC
TCCACACCCCAGCCCTGGAGAAGATATGCAGCATCTGTAAGGCCATGGACACATGGCTCAATGCAGACCC
TCACAATGTCGTTGTTCTACACAACAAGGGAAACCGAGGCAGGATAGGAGTTGTCATCGCGGCTTACATG
CACTACAGCAACATTTCTGCCAGTGCGGACCAGGCTCTGGATCGGTTTGCAATGAAGCGGTTCTATGAGG
ATAAGATTGTGCCCATTGGCCAGCCATCCCAAAGAAGGTACGTGCATTACTTCAGTGGCCTGCTCTCCGG
CTCCATCAAAATGAACAACAAGCCCTTGTTTCTGCACCACGTGATCATGCACGGCATCCCCAACTTTGAG
TCTAAAGGAGGATGTCGGCCATTTCTCCGCATCTACCAGGCCATGCAACCTGTGTACACATCTGGCATCT
ACAACATCCCAGGAGACAGCCAGACTAGCGTCTGCATCACCATCGAGCCAGGACTGCTCTTGAAGGGAGA
CATCTTGCTGAAGTGCTACCACAAGAAGTTCCGAAGCCCAGCCCGAGACGTCATCTTCCGTGTGCAGTTC
CACACCTGTGCCATCCATGACCTGGGGGTTGTCTTTGGGAAGGAGGACCTTGATGATGCTTTCAAAGATG
ATCGATTTCCAGAGTATGGCAAAGTGGAGTTTGTATTTTCTTATGGGCCAGAGAAAATTCAAGGCATGGA
GCACCTGGAGAACGGGCCGAGCGTGTCTGTGGACTATAACACCTCCGACCCCCTCATCCGCTGGGACTCC
TACGACAACTTCAGTGGGCATCGAGATGACGGCATGGAGGAGGTGGTGGGACACACGCAGGGGCCACTAG
ATGGGAGCCTGTATGCTAAGGTGAAGAAGAAAGACTCCCTGCACGGCAGCACCGGGGCTGTTAATGCCAC
ACGTCCTACACTGTCGGCCACCCCCAACCACGTGGAACACACGCTTTCTGTGAGCAGCGACTCGGGCAAC
TCCACAGCCTCCACCAAGACCGACAAGACCGACGAGCCTGTCCCCGGGGCCTCCAGTGCCACTGCTGCCT
TGAGTCCCCAGGAGAAGCGGGAGCTGGACCGCCTGCTGAGTGGCTTTGGCTTAGAGCGAGAGAAGCAAGG
CGCCATGTACCACACCCAGCACCTCAGGTCCCGCCCAGCAGGGGGCTCGGCTGTGCCCTCCTCTGGACGC
CACGTTGTCCCAGCCCAGGTTCATGTCAATGGTGGGGCGTTAGCATCTGAGCGGGAGACAGACATCCTGG
ACGATGAATTGCCAAACCAGGATGGTCACAGTGCGGGCAGCATGGGCACACTCTCTTCTCTGGACGGGGT
CACCAACACCAGTGAGGGGGGCTACCCAGAGGCCCTGTCCCCACTGACCAACGGTCTGGACAAGTCCTAC
CCCATGGAGCCTATGGTCAATGGAGGAGGCTACCCCTACGAGTCTGCCAGCCGGGCGGGGCCTGCCCATG
CTGGCCACACGGCCCCCATGCGGCCCTCCTACTCTGCACAGGAGGGTTTAGCTGGCTACCAGAGGGAGGG
GCCCCACCCAGCCTGGCCACAGCCAGTGACCACCTCCCACTATGCCCATGACCCCAGCGGTATGTTCCGC
TCTCAATCCTTTTCGGAAGCTGAACCCCAGCTGCCCCCAGCTCCGGTCCGAGGGGGAAGCAGCCGGGAGG
CTGTGCAAAGGGGACTGAACTCGTGGCAGCAGCAGCAGCAGCAGCAGCAGCAGCCTCGCCCACCTCCACG
CCAGCAGGAAAGAGCCCACTTGGAGAGTCTTGTAGCCAGCAGGCCCAGCCCTCAGCCATTGGCAGAGACC
CCCATCCCCAGTCTCCCTGAGTTCCCGCGAGCAGCCTCCCAGCAGGAGATTGAACAGTCCATCGAAACAC
TCAATATGCTGATGCTGGACCTGGAGCCAGCCTCCGCTGCTGCCCCACTACACAAGTCCCAGAGTGTCCC
CGGGGCCTGGCCAGGGGCTTCTCCACTCTCCTCCCAGCCCCTCTCTGGGTCCTCCCGTCAGTCCCATCCA
CTGACCCAGTCCAGATATGGCTATATCCCCAGTGGGCATTCGTTGGGAACCCCTGAGCCAGCCCCACGGG
CCTCTCTGGAGTCTGTCCCTCCTGGCAGGTCTTACTCACCTTATGACTATCAGCCATGTTTGGCTGGGCC
TAACCAGGATTTCCATTCAAAGAGCCCAGCCTCTTCCTCCTTGCCTGCCTTCCTTCCGACCACCCACAGC
CCTCCAGGGCCTCAGCAACCCCCAGCCTCTCTCCCTGGCCTCACTGCTCAGCCTCTGCTCTCACCAAAGG
AAGCGACTTCAGACCCCTCCCGGACTCCAGAGGAGGAGCCATTGAATTTAGAAGGGCTGGTGGCCCACAG
GGTAGCAGGGGTACAGGCTCGGGAGAAGCAGCCTGCAGAGCCCCCAGCCCCTCTGCGGAGGCGGGCGGCC
AGTGATGGACAGTATGAGAACCAGTCTCCAGAAGCCACATCCCCTCGTAGCCCTGGGGTTCGCTCCCCTG
TCCAGTGTGTCTCCCCGGAGCTGGCTCTTACCATCGCTCTCAATCCTGGAGGGCGGCCCAAAGAGCCCCA
TTTGCACAGCTACAAGGAGGCCTTCGAGGAGATGGAGGGAACCTCCCCGAGCAGCCCACCACCCAGTGGG
GTGCGGTCCCCCCCGGGTCTGGCCAAGACACCCCTGTCTGCTCTGGGCCTGAAACCTCACAACCCAGCGG
ACATCCTGTTGCACCCCACAGGAGTTACCAGAAGACGGATTCAGCCAGAGGAAGATGAGGGGAAGGTGGT
GGTCAGGCTGTCAGAAGAGCCCCGGAGCTATGTGGAGTCTGTGGCACGGACAGCGGTGGCTGGACCCCGA
GCTCAGGACTCTGAGCCCAAGAGCTTTAGTGCTCCAGCCACCCAGGCCTATGGCCATGAGATACCCCTGA
GGAACGGGACCCTGGGTGGCTCCTTTGTCTCCCCCAGCCCCCTCTCCACCAGCAGCCCCATCCTCAGTGC
TGACAGCACTTCAGTGGGGAGTTTCCCGTCGGGAGAGAGCAGTGACCAGGGTCCCCGGACGCCCACCCAG
CCTCTGTTGGAGTCTGGCTTCCGCTCAGGCAGCCTGGGACAGCCCAGCCCGTCTGCCCAGAGAAACTACC
AGAGCTCTTCTCCTCTCCCGACTGTGGGCAGTAGCTACAGCAGCCCCGACTACTCACTTCAGCATTTCAG
CTCCTCTCCAGAAAGCCAGGCTCGCGCTCAGTTCAGTGTGGCTGGCGTCCACACGGTGCCTGGGAGCCCT
CAGGCGCGCCACAGAACAGTGGGCACCAACACTCCCCCTAGTCCTGGCTTCGGCTGGCGGGCCATCAATC
CCAGCATGGCTGCCCCCAGCAGTCCCAGTTTGAGCCATCACCAGATGATGGGTCCACCAGGCACTGGCTT
CCATGGTAGCACTGTCTCCAGCCCCCAGAGCAGTGCAGCGACCACCCCGGGGAGCCCCAGCCTGTGTCGG
CACCCAGCAGGGGTCTACCAGGTTTCTGGCCTCCACAACAAAGTGGCCACCACCCCGGGGAGTCCCAGCC
TGGGCCGGCACCCTGGGGCTCACCAAGGCAACCTGGCCTCCGGTCTTCATAGCAATGCAATAGCCAGCCC
TGGAAGCCCCAGCCTGGGCCGTCACCTCGGAGGGTCTGGATCTGTGGTTCCCGGCAGCCCCTGCTTGGAC
CGGCATGTGGCCTATGGTGGCTATTCTACCCCGGAGGATCGGAGACCCACACTGTCCCGGCAGAGCAGTG
CCTCTGGCTACCAGGCTCCTTCCACGCCCTCCTTCCCTGTCTCCCCTGCCTACTACCCTGGCCTGAGCAG
CCCTGCCACCTCCCCGTCACCAGACTCCGCAGCCTTCCGGCAAGGGAGCCCAACACCAGCCTTGCCAGAG
AAGCGAAGGATGTCAGTGGGAGACCGGGCAGGCAGCCTCCCCAACTATGCCACCATCAATGGGAAGGTGT
CTTCGCCTGTCGCCAGCGGCATGTCCAGTCCCAGTGGGGGCAGCACCGTCTCCTTCTCCCACACTCTGCC
CGACTTCTCCAAGTACTCCATGCCAGACAACAGCCCGGAGACGCGGGCTAAAGTGAAGTTTGTCCAGGAC
ACTTCTAAGTATTGGTACAAGCCTGAGATTTCCAGGGAGCAGGCCATCGCGCTCCTCAAGGACCAGGAGC
CGGGGGCCTTCATCATCCGCGACAGTCACTCCTTCCGAGGCGCGTACGGGCTGGCCATGAAGGTGTCTTC
GCCACCTCCAACCATCATGCAGCAGAATAAAAAAGGAGACATGACCCATGAGCTGGTCAGGCATTTTCTG
ATAGAGACTGGCCCCAGAGGAGTCAAGCTCAAGGGCTGCCCCAATGAGCCAAACTTCGGATCGCTGTCTG
CCCTGGTCTACCAGCACTCCATCATCCCATTGGCCCTGCCTTGCAAGCTGGTCATTCCAAACCGAGACCC
CACAGATGAATCGAAAGATAGCTCCGGCCCTGCCAACTCAACTGCAGACCTGCTGAAACAAGGGGCAGCC
TGCAATGTGCTCTTCGTCAACTCTGTGGACATGGAGTCACTCACTGGGCCACAGGCCATCTCTAAAGCCA
CATCTGAGACGTTGGCTGCAGACCCCACGCCAGCTGCCACCATCGTTCACTTCAAAGTCTCTGCCCAGGG
AATCACTCTGACTGACAACCAGAGAAAGCTCTTTTTCAGACGCCACTACCCTCTCAACACTGTCACCTTC
TGTGACCTGGACCCACAGGAAAGAAAGTGGATGAAAACAGAGGGTGGTGCCCCTGCTAAGCTCTTCGGCT
TCGTGGCCCGGAAGCAGGGCAGCACCACGGACAACGCCTGCCACCTCTTTGCTGAGCTTGACCCCAACCA
GCCGGCCTCTGCCATCGTCAACTTCGTCTCCAAGGTCATGCTGAATGCCGGCCAAAAGAGAGGTAGCGCA
TCCGGGGGTGCGTCAGGCGGCAGCGGATCTGGACCGGTCGCCACCATGAGTGCGATTAAGCCAGACATGA
AGATCAAACTCCGTATGGAAGGCAACGTAAACGGGCACCACTTTGTGATCGACGGAGATGGTACAGGCAA
GCCTTTTGAGGGAAAACAGAGTATGGATCTTGAAGTCAAAGAGGGCGGACCTCTGCCTTTTGCCTTTGAT
ATCCTGACCACTGCATTCCATTACGGCAACAGGGTATTCGCCAAATATCCAGACAACATACAAGACTATT
TTAAGCAGTCGTTTCCTAAGGGGTATTCGTGGGAACGAAGCTTGACTTTCGAAGACGGGGGCATTTGCAT
TGCCAGAAACGACATAACAATGGAAGGGGACACTTTCTATAATAAAGTTCGATTTTATGGTACCAACTTT
CCCGCCAATGGTCCAGTTATGCAGAAGAAGACGCTGAAATGGGAGCCCTCCACTGAGAAAATGTATGTGC
GTGATGGAGTGCTGACGGGTGATATTCATATGGCTTTGTTGCTTGAAGGAAATGCCCATTACCGATGTGA
CTTCAGAACTACTTACAAAGCTAAGGAGAAGGGTGTCAAGTTACCAGGCTACCACTTTGTGGACCACTGC
ATTGAGATTTTAAGCCATGACAAAGATTACAACAAGGTTAAGCTGTATGAGCATGCTGTTGCTCATTCTG
GATTGCCTGACAATGCCAGACGATAAGCGGCCGCGACTCTAGATCATAATCAGCCATA
