>Addgene plasmid #57427 | mEos2-Tensin1-N-18 | addgene partial sequence | sequence record 151715 | AllEos-R 5'-GTACCATCTCCGTCGATCAC-3'
ATACGGAGTTTGATCTTCATGTCTGGCTTAATCGCACTCATGGTGGCGACCGGTCCAGATCCGCTGCCGC
CTGACGCACCCCCGGATGCGCTACCTCTCTTTTGGCCGGCATTCAGCATGACCTTGGAGACGAAGTTGAC
GATGGCAGAGGCCGGCTGGTTGGGGTCAAGCTCAGCAAAGAGGTGGCAGGCGTTGTCCGTGGTGCTGCCC
TGCTTCCGGGCCACGAAGCCGAAGAGCTTAGCAGGGGCACCACCCTCTGTTTTAATCCACTTTCTTTCCT
GTGGGTCCAGGTCACAGAAGGTGACAGTGTTGAGAGGGTAGTGGCGTCTGAAAAAGAGCTTTCTCTGGTT
GTCAGTCAGAGTGATTCCCTGGGCAGAGACTTTGAAGTGAACGATGGTGGCAGCTGGCGTGGGGTCTGCA
GCCAACGTCTCAGATGTGGCTTTAGAGATGGCCTGTGGCCCAGTGAGTGACTCCATGTCCACAGAGTTGA
CGAAGAGCACATTGCAGGCTGCCCCTTGTTTCAGCAGGTCTGCAGTTGAGTTGGCAGGGCCGGAGCTATC
TTTCGATTCATCTGTGGGGTCTCGGTTTGGAATGACCAGCTTGCAAGGCAGGGCCAATGGGATGATGGAG
TGCTGGTAGACCAGGGCAGACAGCGATCCGAAGTTTGGCTCATTGGGGCAGCCCTTGAGCTTGACTCCTC
TGGGGCCAGTCTCTATCAGAAAATGCCTGACCAGCTCATGGGTCATGTCTCCTTTTTTATTCTGCTGCAT
GATGGTTGGAGGTGGCGAAGACACCTTCATGGCCAGCCCGTACGCGCCTCGGAAGGAGTGACTGTCGCGG
ATGATGAAGGCC
