[The description below was written by a language model from this plasmid's Addgene catalogue record.]
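Description:
mEos2-Tensin1-N-18 is a mammalian expression plasmid built on the mEos2-N1 backbone (about 4.75 kb without the insert), an N1-style fusion vector in which a gene of interest is placed upstream of the fluorescent protein coding sequence. It is maintained as a high-copy plasmid in E. coli under kanamycin selection, and it carries a neomycin resistance marker so that transfected mammalian cells can be selected with G418. The record does not include a feature table, so the origin of replication and other backbone elements are not itemised. The listed SV40pA reverse sequencing primer suggests an SV40 polyadenylation signal downstream of the fusion.

The insert is human tensin 1 (TNS1), carrying a recorded M1679I substitution. It is expressed from the CMV promoter, with mEos2 fused to its C terminus. The "N-18" in the name probably denotes an 18-residue linker between tensin and the fluorescent protein, though the record does not state this explicitly. mEos2 is a monomeric green-to-red photoconvertible protein. The two listed spectral states (excitation/emission 505/516 nm for the green form and 569/581 nm for the red form) reflect this conversion, which is typically triggered by violet or near-UV light. Tensin 1 is a focal adhesion protein that links integrins to the actin cytoskeleton, and the record gives focal adhesions as the fusion's localization. The construct therefore serves as a focal adhesion marker for live- or fixed-cell imaging. The photoconvertible tag makes it suitable for optical pulse-chase tracking of protein turnover and for single-molecule localization methods such as PALM.
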