Addgene plasmid #57427: mEos2-Tensin1-N-18
Purpose: Localization: Focal Adhesions, Excitation: 505 / 569, Emission: 516 / 581
Depositing lab: Michael Davidson. Depositing organization: Florida State University, Tallahassee.
Backbone
  Vector backbone: mEos2-N1
  Backbone size w/o insert (bp): 4750
  Vector type: Mammalian Expression
  Selectable markers: Neomycin (select with G418)
Growth in bacteria
  Bacterial resistance: Kanamycin, 50 μg/mL
  Growth temperature: 37°C
  Growth strain: DH5alpha
  Copy number: High Copy
Gene/Insert
  Gene/Insert name: Tensin1 (alt name: NM_022648)
  Species: H. sapiens (human)
  Mutation: M1679I
  Entrez Gene: TNS1 (a.k.a. MST091, MST122, MST127, MSTP091, MSTP122, MSTP127, MXRA6, PPP1R155, TNS)
  Promoter: CMV
  Tag / fusion protein: mEos2 (C terminal on backbone)
  Cloning method: Unknown
  Sequencing primers: 5′ CMV-F; 3′ SV40pA-R
Terms and licenses: Academic/Nonprofit Terms; Industry Terms
Depositor comments: . Excitation = 505 / 569; Emission = 516 / 581
How to cite: mEos2-Tensin1-N-18 was a gift from Michael Davidson (Addgene plasmid # 57427 ; http://n2t.net/addgene:57427 ; RRID:Addgene_57427)
